Addgene plasmid #122673: pcDNA3.1-mPCSK2
Purpose: Expresses mouse PCSK2 in mammalian cells
Depositing lab: Liming Pei. Depositing organization: Children's Hospital of Philadelphia. Publication: Growth Differentiation Factor 15 Maturation Requires Proteolytic Cleavage by PCSK3, -5, and -6. Li JJ, Liu J, Lupino K, Liu X, Zhang L, Pei L. Mol Cell Biol. 2018 Oct 15;38(21). pii: MCB.00249-18. doi: 10.1128/MCB.00249-18. Print 2018 Nov 1. PubMed 30104250.
Backbone
  Vector backbone: pcDNA3.1
  Backbone size w/o insert (bp): 5428
  Total vector size (bp): 7689
  Vector type: Mammalian Expression
Growth in bacteria
  Bacterial resistance: Ampicillin, 100 μg/mL
  Growth temperature: 37°C
  Growth strain: DH5alpha
  Copy number: High Copy
Gene/Insert
  Gene/Insert name: Mus musculus proprotein convertase subtilisin/kexin type 2 (Pcsk2)
  Species: M. musculus (mouse)
  Insert size (bp): 1913
  GenBank ID: NM_008792.4
  Entrez Gene: Pcsk2 (a.k.a. 6330411F23Rik, AI839700, Nec-2, Nec2, PC2, Phpp-2, SPC2)
  Promoter: T7
  Cloning method: Restriction Enzyme; 5′ cloning site EcoRV (not destroyed); 3′ cloning site XhoI (not destroyed)
  Sequencing primers: 5′ GTA ATA CGA CTC ACT ATA GGG; 3′ TAG AAG GCA CAG TCG AGG
Terms and licenses: Academic/Nonprofit Terms; Industry Terms: Not Available to Industry
How to cite: pcDNA3.1-mPCSK2 was a gift from Liming Pei (Addgene plasmid # 122673 ; http://n2t.net/addgene:122673 ; RRID:Addgene_122673)
