[The description below was written by a language model from this plasmid's Addgene catalogue record and pLannotate feature annotations shown in this document.]
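Description:
pcDNA3.1-mPCSK2 is a mammalian expression plasmid built on the pcDNA3.1 backbone that carries the mouse Pcsk2 coding sequence (proprotein convertase subtilisin/kexin type 2, also known as PC2 or Nec2), cloned between EcoRV and XhoI sites that were both retained. It is propagated in E. coli as a high-copy plasmid through a ColE1/pUC-type origin with ampicillin selection from the β-lactamase gene, and it also carries an f1 origin, which permits single-stranded DNA production. For mammalian cells, an SV40 early promoter drives the neomycin phosphotransferase gene followed by an SV40 polyadenylation signal, allowing G418 selection of stable transfectants.

The catalogue lists the promoter as T7, but the feature table shows the usual pcDNA3.1 arrangement. The human CMV immediate-early enhancer and promoter lie upstream of a T7 promoter, so CMV would drive expression in mammalian cells, while the T7 site serves for in vitro transcription and as a sequencing primer site. The Pcsk2 open reading frame is followed by a bovine growth hormone polyadenylation signal. A V5 epitope tag is annotated about 100 bases downstream of the Pcsk2 coding region, but the record does not say whether it is fused in frame to the protein. Several short annotations (HIV-1 LTR, ble, lacI and extra SV40 promoter fragments) are probably backbone remnants or partial matches rather than functional parts. The sequenced record is 7,556 nt, slightly shorter than the listed total of 7,689 bp.

PCSK2 cleaves hormone and other protein precursors at paired basic residues. The plasmid was deposited with a study of which proprotein convertases mature growth differentiation factor 15, and it serves to overexpress mouse PCSK2 in transfected cells.
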