Features (pLannotate 1.2.2; 21 found; start..end, strand, type, name):
     28..80      -  misc_feature   bom (fragment): basis of mobility region from pBR322
    235..614     +  enhancer       CMV enhancer: human cytomegalovirus immediate early enhancer
    615..818     +  promoter       CMV promoter: human cytomegalovirus (CMV) immediate early promoter
    814..847     +  LTR            5' LTR (truncated) (fragment): truncated 5' long terminal repeat (LTR) from HIV-1
    863..881     +  promoter       T7 promoter: promoter for bacteriophage T7 RNA polymerase
   1049..2959    +  CDS            Pcsk2: NEC2_MOUSE - Also known as Nec-2, Nec2. Experimental evidence at protein level: Swiss-Prot protein existence level 1. Involved in the processing of hormone and other protein precursors at sites comprised of pairs of basic amino acid residues. Responsible for the release of glucagon from proglucagon in pancreatic A cells (By similarity). From Mus musculus (Mouse).
   3054..3095    +  CDS            V5 tag: epitope tag from simian virus 5
   3151..3375    +  polyA_signal   bGH poly(A) signal: bovine growth hormone polyadenylation signal
   3379..3400    +  promoter       SV40 promoter (fragment): SV40 enhancer and early promoter
   3421..3849    +  rep_origin     f1 ori (sequence partly withheld): f1 bacteriophage origin of replication; arrow indicates direction of (+) strand synthesis
   3863..4192    +  promoter       SV40 promoter: SV40 enhancer and early promoter
   4259..5050    +  CDS            neo: KKA2_KLEPN - Also known as kan, nptII. Experimental evidence at protein level: Swiss-Prot protein existence level 1. Resistance to kanamycin, neomycin, paromomycin, ribostamycin, butirosin and gentamicin B. From Klebsiella pneumoniae.
   5076..5234    +  CDS            ble (fragment): BLE_KLEPN - Experimental evidence at protein level: Swiss-Prot protein existence level 1. Binding protein with a strong affinity to the bleomycin family of antibiotics. Binds to CL990; an antimitotic-antibiotic compound. From Klebsiella pneumoniae.
   5229..5350    +  polyA_signal   SV40 poly(A) signal: SV40 polyadenylation signal
   5423..5439    -  protein_bind   lac operator: The lac repressor binds to the lac operator to inhibit transcription in E. coli. This inhibition can be relieved by adding lactose or isopropyl-β-D-thiogalactopyranoside (IPTG). lac repressor encoded by lacI
   5447..5477    -  promoter       lac promoter: promoter for the E. coli lac operon
   5492..5513    -  protein_bind   CAP binding site: CAP binding activates transcription in the presence of cAMP. E. coli catabolite activator protein
   5526..5618    -  CDS            lacI (fragment): lac repressor; lacI; The lac repressor binds to the lac operator to inhibit transcription in E. coli. This inhibition can be relieved by adding lactose or isopropyl-β-D-thiogalactopyranoside (IPTG).
   5801..6389    -  rep_origin     ori: high-copy-number ColE1/pMB1/pBR322/pUC origin of replication
   6560..7420    -  CDS            AmpR: β-lactamase; bla; confers resistance to ampicillin, carbenicillin, and related antibiotics
   7421..7525    -  promoter       AmpR promoter: bla
>Addgene plasmid #122673 | pcDNA3.1-mPCSK2 | addgene full sequence | sequence record 244739 | Addgene NGS Result
GACGGATCGGGAGATCTCCCGATCCCCTATGGTGCACTCTCAGTACAATCTGCTCTGATGCCGCATAGTT
AAGCCAGTATCTGCTCCCTGCTTGTGTGTTGGAGGTCGCTGAGTAGTGCGCGAGCAAAATTTAAGCTACA
ACAAGGCAAGGCTTGACCGACAATTGCATGAAGAATCTGCTTAGGGTTAGGCGTTTTGCGCTGCTTCGCG
ATGTACGGGCCAGATATACGCGTTGACATTGATTATTGACTAGTTATTAATAGTAATCAATTACGGGGTC
ATTAGTTCATAGCCCATATATGGAGTTCCGCGTTACATAACTTACGGTAAATGGCCCGCCTGGCTGACCG
CCCAACGACCCCCGCCCATTGACGTCAATAATGACGTATGTTCCCATAGTAACGCCAATAGGGACTTTCC
ATTGACGTCAATGGGTGGAGTATTTACGGTAAACTGCCCACTTGGCAGTACATCAAGTGTATCATATGCC
AAGTACGCCCCCTATTGACGTCAATGACGGTAAATGGCCCGCCTGGCATTATGCCCAGTACATGACCTTA
TGGGACTTTCCTACTTGGCAGTACATCTACGTATTAGTCATCGCTATTACCATGGTGATGCGGTTTTGGC
AGTACATCAATGGGCGTGGATAGCGGTTTGACTCACGGGGATTTCCAAGTCTCCACCCCATTGACGTCAA
TGGGAGTTTGTTTTGGCACCAAAATCAACGGGACTTTCCAAAATGTCGTAACAACTCCGCCCCATTGACG
CAAATGGGCGGTAGGCGTGTACGGTGGGAGGTCTATATAAGCAGAGCTCTCTGGCTAACTAGAGAACCCA
CTGCTTACTGGCTTATCGAAATTAATACGACTCACTATAGGGAGACCCAAGCTGGCTAGTTAAGCTTGGT
ACCGAGCTCGGATCCACTAGTCCAGTGTGGTGGAATTGCCCTTAGGGCAATTCTGCAGATATCTTGCATC
TTCCCTCTTCGTCCCCTGCTCCACCACCCTGCGCGCCTCACAGCCCCACTTTTCACTCCCAAAGAAGGAT
GGAGGGCGGTTGTGGATCCCAGTGGAAGGCGGCCGGGTTCCTCTTCTGTGTGATGGTTTTTGCGTCTGCC
GAGAGACCCGTCTTCACGAATCATTTTCTTGTGGAGTTGCATAAAGACGGAGAGGAAGAGGCTCGCCAAG
TTGCAGCAGAACACGGCTTTGGAGTCCGAAAGCTCCCCTTTGCAGAAGGCCTGTATCACTTTTATCACAA
TGGGCTTGCAAAGGCCAAAAGAAGACGCAGCCTACACCATAAGCGGCAGCTAGAGAGAGACCCCAGGATA
AAGATGGCGCTGCAACAAGAAGGATTTGACCGTAAAAAGAGAGGGTACAGGGACATCAATGAGATTGACA
TCAACATGAATGATCCTCTCTTTACAAAGCAATGGTACCTGTTCAACACTGGGCAAGCCGATGGAACTCC
TGGGCTAGACTTGAACGTGGCCGAAGCCTGGGAGCTGGGATACACAGGAAAAGGAGTGACCATTGGAATT
ATGGATGATGGAATTGACTATCTCCACCCAGACCTGGCCTACAACTACAACGCTGATGCAAGTTATGACT
TCAGCAGCAATGACCCCTACCCATACCCTCGATACACAGATGACTGGTTCAACAGCCATGGAACTAGGTG
TGCAGGAGAAGTTTCTGCTGCAGCCAGCAACAATATCTGTGGAGTCGGCGTAGCATACAACTCCAAGGTG
GCAGGGATCCGGATGCTGGACCAGCCCTTTATGACAGACATCATCGAAGCCTCCTCCATCAGCCACATGC
CTCAACTGATCGACATCTACAGTGCAAGCTGGGGCCCCACAGACAATGGGAAGACGGTTGATGGGCCCCG
AGAGCTCACACTCCAGGCCATGGCTGATGGCGTGAACAAGGGCCGTGGGGGCAAAGGCAGCATCTATGTG
TGGGCCTCTGGGGACGGTGGCAGCTACGATGACTGCAACTGTGACGGCTATGCTTCAAGCATGTGGACCA
TCTCCATCAACTCAGCCATCAATGATGGCAGGACTGCCTTGTATGATGAGAGTTGCTCTTCCACCTTAGC
ATCCACCTTCAGCAATGGGAGGAAGAGGAATCCTGAGGCTGGTGTGGCTACCACAGACTTGTATGGCAAC
TGTACTCTGAGACACTCTGGGACATCTGCAGCTGCTCCGGAGGCAGCTGGCGTGTTTGCATTAGCTTTGG
AGGCTAACCTGGATCTGACCTGGAGAGACATGCAACATCTGACTGTGCTCACCTCCAAGCGGAACCAGCT
TCATGATGAGGTTCATCAGTGGCGACGGAATGGGGTTGGCCTGGAATTTAATCACCTCTTTGGCTACGGA
GTCCTTGATGCAGGTGCCATGGTGAAAATGGCTAAAGACTGGAAAACTGTTCCGGAGAGATTCCATTGTG
TGGGAGGCTCTGTGCAGAACCCTGAAAAAATACCACCCACCGGCAAGCTGGTACTGACCCTCAAAACAAA
TGCATGTGAGGGGAAGGAAAACTTCGTCCGCTACCTGGAGCACGTCCAAGCTGTCATCACAGTCAACGCG
ACCAGGAGAGGAGACCTGAACATCAACATGACCTCCCCAATGGGCACCAAGTCCATTTTGCTGAGCCGGC
GTCCCAGAGACGACGACTCCAAGGTGGGCTTTGACAAGTGGCCTTTCATGACCACCCACACCTGGGGGGA
GGATGCCCGAGGGACCTGGACCCTGGAGCTGGGGTTTGTGGGCAGTGCACCACAGAAGGGGTTGCTGAAG
GAATGGACCCTGATGCTTCACGGCACACAGAGCGCCCCATACATCGATCAGGTGGTGAGGGATTACCAGT
CTAAGCTGGCCATGTCCAAGAAGCAGGAGCTGGAGGAAGAGCTGGATGAGGCTGTGGAGAGAAGCCTGCA
AAGTATCCTGAGAAAGAACTAGGGCCACGCTTCCGCCTTCACCTCCCCTTCCTCCCCGTCTCTGCCTCTC
CTTGCTCCACAGTTCCTCGAGTCTAGAGGGCCCGCGGTTCGAAGGTAAGCCTATCCCTAACCCTCTCCTC
GGTCTCGATTCTACGCGTACCGGTCATCATCACCATCACCATTGAGTTTAAACCCGCTGATCAGCCTCGA
CTGTGCCTTCTAGTTGCCAGCCATCTGTTGTTTGCCCCTCCCCCGTGCCTTCCTTGACCCTGGAAGGTGC
CACTCCCACTGTCCTTTCCTAATAAAATGAGGAAATTGCATCGCATTGTCTGAGTAGGTGTCATTCTATT
CTGGGGGGTGGGGTGGGGCAGGACAGCAAGGGGGAGGATTGGGAAGACAATAGCAGGCATGCTGGGGATG
CGGTGGGCTCTATGGCTTCTGAGGCGGAAAGAACCAGCTGGGGCTCTAGGGGGTATCCCC
[124 nt withheld, positions 3421-3544]
C
[91 nt withheld, positions 3546-3636]
A
[49 nt withheld, positions 3638-3686]
CCTTTGACGTTGGAGTCCACGTTCTTT
[37 nt withheld, positions 3714-3750]
ACCCTATCTCGGTCTATTCTTTTGATTTATAAGGGATTTTGCCGATTTCGGCCTATTGGTTAAAAAATGA
GCTGATTTAACAAAAATTTAACGCGAATTAATTCTGTGGAATGTGTGTCAGTTAGGGTGTGGAAAGTCCC
CAGGCTCCCCAGCAGGCAGAAGTATGCAAAGCATGCATCTCAATTAGTCAGCAACCAGGTGTGGAAAGTC
CCCAGGCTCCCCAGCAGGCAGAAGTATGCAAAGCATGCATCTCAATTAGTCAGCAACCATAGTCCCGCCC
CTAACTCCGCCCATCCCGCCCCTAACTCCGCCCAGTTCCGCCCATTCTCCGCCCCATGGCTGACTAATTT
TTTTTATTTATGCAGAGGCCGAGGCCGCCTCTGCCTCTGAGCTATTCCAGAAGTAGTGAGGAGGCTTTTT
TGGAGGCCTAGGCTTTTGCAAAAAGCTCCCGGGAGCTTGTATATCCATTTTCGGATCTGATCAAGAGACA
GGATGAGGATCGTTTCGCATGATTGAACAAGATGGATTGCACGCAGGTTCTCCGGCCGCTTGGGTGGAGA
GGCTATTCGGCTATGACTGGGCACAACAGACAATCGGCTGCTCTGATGCCGCCGTGTTCCGGCTGTCAGC
GCAGGGGCGCCCGGTTCTTTTTGTCAAGACCGACCTGTCCGGTGCCCTGAATGAACTGCAGGACGAGGCA
GCGCGGCTATCGTGGCTGGCCACGACGGGCGTTCCTTGCGCAGCTGTGCTCGACGTTGTCACTGAAGCGG
GAAGGGACTGGCTGCTATTGGGCGAAGTGCCGGGGCAGGATCTCCTGTCATCTCACCTTGCTCCTGCCGA
GAAAGTATCCATCATGGCTGATGCAATGCGGCGGCTGCATACGCTTGATCCGGCTACCTGCCCATTCGAC
CACCAAGCGAAACATCGCATCGAGCGAGCACGTACTCGGATGGAAGCCGGTCTTGTCGATCAGGATGATC
TGGACGAAGAGCATCAGGGGCTCGCGCCAGCCGAACTGTTCGCCAGGCTCAAGGCGCGCATGCCCGACGG
CGAGGATCTCGTCGTGACCCATGGCGATGCCTGCTTGCCGAATATCATGGTGGAAAATGGCCGCTTTTCT
GGATTCATCGACTGTGGCCGGCTGGGTGTGGCGGACCGCTATCAGGACATAGCGTTGGCTACCCGTGATA
TTGCTGAAGAGCTTGGCGGCGAATGGGCTGACCGCTTCCTCGTGCTTTACGGTATCGCCGCTCCCGATTC
GCAGCGCATCGCCTTCTATCGCCTTCTTGACGAGTTCTTCTGAGCGGGACTCTGGGGTTCGCGAAATGAC
CGACCAAGCGACGCCCAACCTGCCATCACGAGATTTCGATTCCACCGCCGCCTTCTATGAAAGGTTGGGC
TTCGGAATCGTTTTCCGGGACGCCGGCTGGATGATCCTCCAGCGCGGGGATCTCATGCTGGAGTTCTTCG
CCCACCCCAACTTGTTTATTGCAGCTTATAATGGTTACAAATAAAGCAATAGCATCACAAATTTCACAAA
TAAAGCATTTTTTTCACTGCATTCTAGTTGTGGTTTGTCCAAACTCATCAATGTATCTTATCATGTCTGT
ATACCGTCGACCTCTAGCTAGAGCTTGGCGTAATCATGGTCATAGCTGTTTCCTGTGTGAAATTGTTATC
CGCTCACAATTCCACACAACATACGAGCCGGAAGCATAAAGTGTAAAGCCTGGGGTGCCTAATGAGTGAG
CTAACTCACATTAATTGCGTTGCGCTCACTGCCCGCTTTCCAGTCGGGAAACCTGTCGTGCCAGCTGCAT
TAATGAATCGGCCAACGCGCGGGGAGAGGCGGTTTGCGTATTGGGCGCTCTTCCGCTTCCTCGCTCACTG
ACTCGCTGCGCTCGGTCGTTCGGCTGCGGCGAGCGGTATCAGCTCACTCAAAGGCGGTAATACGGTTATC
CACAGAATCAGGGGATAACGCAGGAAAGAACATGTGAGCAAAAGGCCAGCAAAAGGCCAGGAACCGTAAA
AAGGCCGCGTTGCTGGCGTTTTTCCATAGGCTCCGCCCCCCTGACGAGCATCACAAAAATCGACGCTCAA
GTCAGAGGTGGCGAAACCCGACAGGACTATAAAGATACCAGGCGTTTCCCCCTGGAAGCTCCCTCGTGCG
CTCTCCTGTTCCGACCCTGCCGCTTACCGGATACCTGTCCGCCTTTCTCCCTTCGGGAAGCGTGGCGCTT
TCTCATAGCTCACGCTGTAGGTATCTCAGTTCGGTGTAGGTCGTTCGCTCCAAGCTGGGCTGTGTGCACG
AACCCCCCGTTCAGCCCGACCGCTGCGCCTTATCCGGTAACTATCGTCTTGAGTCCAACCCGGTAAGACA
CGACTTATCGCCACTGGCAGCAGCCACTGGTAACAGGATTAGCAGAGCGAGGTATGTAGGCGGTGCTACA
GAGTTCTTGAAGTGGTGGCCTAACTACGGCTACACTAGAAGAACAGTATTTGGTATCTGCGCTCTGCTGA
AGCCAGTTACCTTCGGAAAAAGAGTTGGTAGCTCTTGATCCGGCAAACAAACCACCGCTGGTAGCGGTGG
TTTTTTTGTTTGCAAGCAGCAGATTACGCGCAGAAAAAAAGGATCTCAAGAAGATCCTTTGATCTTTTCT
ACGGGGTCTGACGCTCAGTGGAACGAAAACTCACGTTAAGGGATTTTGGTCATGAGATTATCAAAAAGGA
TCTTCACCTAGATCCTTTTAAATTAAAAATGAAGTTTTAAATCAATCTAAAGTATATATGAGTAAACTTG
GTCTGACAGTTACCAATGCTTAATCAGTGAGGCACCTATCTCAGCGATCTGTCTATTTCGTTCATCCATA
GTTGCCTGACTCCCCGTCGTGTAGATAACTACGATACGGGAGGGCTTACCATCTGGCCCCAGTGCTGCAA
TGATACCGCGAGACCCACGCTCACCGGCTCCAGATTTATCAGCAATAAACCAGCCAGCCGGAAGGGCCGA
GCGCAGAAGTGGTCCTGCAACTTTATCCGCCTCCATCCAGTCTATTAATTGTTGCCGGGAAGCTAGAGTA
AGTAGTTCGCCAGTTAATAGTTTGCGCAACGTTGTTGCCATTGCTACAGGCATCGTGGTGTCACGCTCGT
CGTTTGGTATGGCTTCATTCAGCTCCGGTTCCCAACGATCAAGGCGAGTTACATGATCCCCCATGTTGTG
CAAAAAAGCGGTTAGCTCCTTCGGTCCTCCGATCGTTGTCAGAAGTAAGTTGGCCGCAGTGTTATCACTC
ATGGTTATGGCAGCACTGCATAATTCTCTTACTGTCATGCCATCCGTAAGATGCTTTTCTGTGACTGGTG
AGTACTCAACCAAGTCATTCTGAGAATAGTGTATGCGGCGACCGAGTTGCTCTTGCCCGGCGTCAATACG
GGATAATACCGCGCCACATAGCAGAACTTTAAAAGTGCTCATCATTGGAAAACGTTCTTCGGGGCGAAAA
CTCTCAAGGATCTTACCGCTGTTGAGATCCAGTTCGATGTAACCCACTCGTGCACCCAACTGATCTTCAG
CATCTTTTACTTTCACCAGCGTTTCTGGGTGAGCAAAAACAGGAAGGCAAAATGCCGCAAAAAAGGGAAT
AAGGGCGACACGGAAATGTTGAATACTCATACTCTTCCTTTTTCAATATTATTGAAGCATTTATCAGGGT
TATTGTCTCATGAGCGGATACATATTTGAATGTATTTAGAAAAATAAACAAATAGGGGTTCCGCGCACAT
TTCCCCGAAAAGTGCCACCTGACGTC
